>Addgene plasmid #147905 | pT7-EGFP-C1-HsNot9-shRNAres2_W | addgene full sequence | sequence record 357585 | Addgene NGS Result
TAGTTATTAATAGTAATCAATTACGGGGTCATTAGTTCATAGCCCATATATGGAGTTCCGCGTTACATAA
CTTACGGTAAATGGCCCGCCTGGCTGACCGCCCAACGACCCCCGCCCATTGACGTCAATAATGACGTATG
TTCCCATAGTAACGCCAATAGGGACTTTCCATTGACGTCAATGGGTGGAGTATTTACGGTAAACTGCCCA
CTTGGCAGTACATCAAGTGTATCATATGCCAAGTACGCCCCCTATTGACGTCAATGACGGTAAATGGCCC
GCCTGGCATTATGCCCAGTACATGACCTTATGGGACTTTCCTACTTGGCAGTACATCTACGTATTAGTCA
TCGCTATTACCATGGTGATGCGGTTTTGGCAGTACATCAATGGGCGTGGATAGCGGTTTGACTCACGGGG
ATTTCCAAGTCTCCACCCCATTGACGTCAATGGGAGTTTGTTTTGGCACCAAAATCAACGGGACTTTCCA
AAATGTCGTAACAACTCCGCCCCATTGACGCAAATGGGCGGTAGGCGTGTACGGTGGGAGGTCTATATAA
GCAGAGCTCTCTGGCTAACTAGAGAACCCACTGCTTACTGGCTTATCGAAATTAATACGACTCACTATAG
GGAGACCCAAGCTCTAGCGCTACCGGTCGCCACCATGGTGAGCAAGGGCGAGGAGCTGTTCACCGGGGTG
GTGCCCATCCTGGTCGAGCTGGACGGCGACGTAAACGGCCACAAGTTCAGCGTGTCCGGCGAGGGCGAGG
GCGATGCCACCTACGGCAAGCTGACCCTGAAGTTCATCTGCACCACCGGCAAGCTGCCCGTGCCCTGGCC
CACCCTCGTGACCACCCTGACCTACGGCGTGCAGTGCTTCAGCCGCTACCCCGACCACATGAAGCAGCAC
GACTTCTTCAAGTCCGCCATGCCCGAAGGCTACGTCCAGGAGCGCACCATCTTCTTCAAGGACGACGGCA
ACTACAAGACCCGCGCCGAGGTGAAGTTCGAGGGCGACACCCTGGTGAACCGCATCGAGCTGAAGGGCAT
CGACTTCAAGGAGGACGGCAACATCCTGGGGCACAAGCTGGAGTACAACTACAACAGCCACAACGTCTAT
ATCATGGCCGACAAGCAGAAGAACGGCATCAAGGTGAACTTCAAGATCCGCCACAACATCGAGGACGGCA
GCGTGCAGCTCGCCGACCACTACCAGCAGAACACCCCCATCGGCGACGGCCCCGTGCTGCTGCCCGACAA
CCACTACCTGAGCACCCAGTCCGCCCTGAGCAAAGACCCCAACGAGAAGCGCGATCACATGGTCCTGCTG
GAGTTCGTGACCGCCGCCGGGATCACTCTCGGCATGGACGAGCTGTACAAGTCCGGACTCAGATCTCGAG
CTCAAGCTTCGAATTCTCACAGCCTGGCGACGGCTGCGCCTGTGCCTACTACACTGGCACAAGTGGATAG
AGAAAAAATTTACCAATGGATTAACGAGCTGTCCAGTCCTGAGACTAGGGAAAATGCTTTGCTGGAGCTA
AGTAAGAAGCGAGAATCTGTTCCTGACCTTGCACCCATGCTGTGGCATTCATTTGGTACTATTGCAGCAC
TTTTACAGGAAATTGTAAATATTTATCCATCTATCAACCCACCCACCTTGACAGCACACCAGTCTAACAG
AGTTTGCAATGCTCTGGCATTACTGCAATGTGTAGCATCACATCCAGAAACCAGGTCAGCGTTTCTCGCA
GCACACATCCCACTTTTTTTGTACCCCTTTTTGCACACTGTCAGCAAAACACGTCCCTTTGAGTATCTCC
GGCTCACCAGCCTTGGAGTTATTGGGGCCCTGGTGAAAACAGATGAACAAGAAGTAATCAACTTTTTATT
AACAACAGAAATTATCCCTTTATGTTTGCGAATTATGGAATCTGGAAGTGAACTTTCTAAAACAGTTGCC
ACATTCATCCTCCAGAAGATCTTGTTAGATGACACTGGTTTGGCTTATATATGTCAGACGTATGAGCGTT
TCTCCCATGTTGCCATGATCTTGGGTAAGATGGTCCTGCAGCTATCCAAAGAGCCTTCTGCCCGTCTGCT
GAAGCATGTAGTGAGATGTTACCTTCGACTTTCAGATAACCCCAGGGCACGTGAAGCACTCAGACAGTGC
CTCCCTGACCAGCTGAAAGACACAACCTTCGCCCAGGTGCTAAAAGATGACACCACCACGAAACGCTGGC
TTGCACAACTGGTGAAGAACCTGCAAGAGGGCCAGGTCACCGATCCCCGGGGTATCCCCCTGCCCCCTCA
GTGAGGATCCACCGGATCTAGATAACTGATCATAATCAGCCATACCACATTTGTAGAGGTTTTACTTGCT
TTAAAAAACCTCCCACACCTCCCCCTGAACCTGAAACATAAAATGAATGCAATTGTTGTTGTTAACTTGT
TTATTGCAGCTTATAATGGTTACAAATAAAGCAATAGCATCACAAATTTCACAAATAAAGCATTTTTTTC
ACTGCATTCTAGTTGTGGTTTGTCCAAACTCATCAATGTATCTTAACGCGTAAATTGTAAGCGTTAATAT
TTTGTTAAAATTCGCGTTAAATTTTTGTTAAATCAGCTCATTTTTTAACCAATAGGCCGAAATCGGCAAA
ATCCCTTATAAATCAAAAGAATAGACCGAGATAGGGT
[37 nt withheld, positions 2698-2734]
AAAGAACGTGGACTCCAACGTCAAAGG
[49 nt withheld, positions 2762-2810]
T
[91 nt withheld, positions 2812-2902]
G
[124 nt withheld, positions 2904-3027]
CAGGTGGCACTTTTCGGGGAAATGTGCGCGGAACCCCTATTTGTTTATTTTTCTAAATACATTCAAATAT
GTATCCGCTCATGAGACAATAACCCTGATAAATGCTTCAATAATATTGAAAAAGGAAGAGTCCTGAGGCG
GAAAGAACCAGCTGTGGAATGTGTGTCAGTTAGGGTGTGGAAAGTCCCCAGGCTCCCCAGCAGGCAGAAG
TATGCAAAGCATGCATCTCAATTAGTCAGCAACCAGGTGTGGAAAGTCCCCAGGCTCCCCAGCAGGCAGA
AGTATGCAAAGCATGCATCTCAATTAGTCAGCAACCATAGTCCCGCCCCTAACTCCGCCCATCCCGCCCC
TAACTCCGCCCAGTTCCGCCCATTCTCCGCCCCATGGCTGACTAATTTTTTTTATTTATGCAGAGGCCGA
GGCCGCCTCGGCCTCTGAGCTATTCCAGAAGTAGTGAGGAGGCTTTTTTGGAGGCCTAGGCTTTTGCAAA
GATCGATCAAGAGACAGGATGAGGATCGTTTCGCATGATTGAACAAGATGGATTGCACGCAGGTTCTCCG
GCCGCTTGGGTGGAGAGGCTATTCGGCTATGACTGGGCACAACAGACAATCGGCTGCTCTGATGCCGCCG
TGTTCCGGCTGTCAGCGCAGGGGCGCCCGGTTCTTTTTGTCAAGACCGACCTGTCCGGTGCCCTGAATGA
ACTGCAAGACGAGGCAGCGCGGCTATCGTGGCTGGCCACGACGGGCGTTCCTTGCGCAGCTGTGCTCGAC
GTTGTCACTGAAGCGGGAAGGGACTGGCTGCTATTGGGCGAAGTGCCGGGGCAGGATCTCCTGTCATCTC
ACCTTGCTCCTGCCGAGAAAGTATCCATCATGGCTGATGCAATGCGGCGGCTGCATACGCTTGATCCGGC
TACCTGCCCATTCGACCACCAAGCGAAACATCGCATCGAGCGAGCACGTACTCGGATGGAAGCCGGTCTT
GTCGATCAGGATGATCTGGACGAAGAGCATCAGGGGCTCGCGCCAGCCGAACTGTTCGCCAGGCTCAAGG
CGAGCATGCCCGACGGCGAGGATCTCGTCGTGACCCATGGCGATGCCTGCTTGCCGAATATCATGGTGGA
AAATGGCCGCTTTTCTGGATTCATCGACTGTGGCCGGCTGGGTGTGGCGGACCGCTATCAGGACATAGCG
TTGGCTACCCGTGATATTGCTGAAGAGCTTGGCGGCGAATGGGCTGACCGCTTCCTCGTGCTTTACGGTA
TCGCCGCTCCCGATTCGCAGCGCATCGCCTTCTATCGCCTTCTTGACGAGTTCTTCTGAGCGGGACTCTG
GGGTTCGAAATGACCGACCAAGCGACGCCCAACCTGCCATCACGAGATTTCGATTCCACCGCCGCCTTCT
ATGAAAGGTTGGGCTTCGGAATCGTTTTCCGGGACGCCGGCTGGATGATCCTCCAGCGCGGGGATCTCAT
GCTGGAGTTCTTCGCCCACCCTAGGGGGAGGCTAACTGAAACACGGAAGGAGACAATACCGGAAGGAACC
CGCGCTATGACGGCAATAAAAAGACAGAATAAAACGCACGGTGTTGGGTCGTTTGTTCATAAACGCGGGG
TTCGGTCCCAGGGCTGGCACTCTGTCGATACCCCACCGAGACCCCATTGGGGCCAATACGCCCGCGTTTC
TTCCTTTTCCCCACCCCACCCCCCAAGTTCGGGTGAAGGCCCAGGGCTCGCAGCCAACGTCGGGGCGGCA
GGCCCTGCCATAGCCTCAGGTTACTCATATATACTTTAGATTGATTTAAAACTTCATTTTTAATTTAAAA
GGATCTAGGTGAAGATCCTTTTTGATAATCTCATGACCAAAATCCCTTAACGTGAGTTTTCGTTCCACTG
AGCGTCAGACCCCGTAGAAAAGATCAAAGGATCTTCTTGAGATCCTTTTTTTCTGCGCGTAATCTGCTGC
TTGCAAACAAAAAAACCACCGCTACCAGCGGTGGTTTGTTTGCCGGATCAAGAGCTACCAACTCTTTTTC
CGAAGGTAACTGGCTTCAGCAGAGCGCAGATACCAAATACTGTTCTTCTAGTGTAGCCGTAGTTAGGCCA
CCACTTCAAGAACTCTGTAGCACCGCCTACATACCTCGCTCTGCTAATCCTGTTACCAGTGGCTGCTGCC
AGTGGCGATAAGTCGTGTCTTACCGGGTTGGACTCAAGACGATAGTTACCGGATAAGGCGCAGCGGTCGG
GCTGAACGGGGGGTTCGTGCACACAGCCCAGCTTGGAGCGAACGACCTACACCGAACTGAGATACCTACA
GCGTGAGCTATGAGAAAGCGCCACGCTTCCCGAAGGGAGAAAGGCGGACAGGTATCCGGTAAGCGGCAGG
GTCGGAACAGGAGAGCGCACGAGGGAGCTTCCAGGGGGAAACGCCTGGTATCTTTATAGTCCTGTCGGGT
TTCGCCACCTCTGACTTGAGCGTCGATTTTTGTGATGCTCGTCAGGGGGGCGGAGCCTATGGAAAAACGC
CAGCAACGCGGCCTTTTTACGGTTCCTGGCCTTTTGCTGGCCTTTTGCTCACATGTTCTTTCCTGCGTTA
TCCCCTGATTCTGTGGATAACCGTATTACCGCCATGCAT
Features (pLannotate 1.2.2; 17 found; start..end, strand, type, name):
     61..364     +  enhancer       CMV enhancer: human cytomegalovirus immediate early enhancer
    365..568     +  promoter       CMV promoter: human cytomegalovirus (CMV) immediate early promoter
    564..597     +  LTR            5' LTR (truncated) (fragment): truncated 5' long terminal repeat (LTR) from HIV-1
    613..631     +  promoter       T7 promoter: promoter for bacteriophage T7 RNA polymerase
    665..1381    +  CDS            EGFP: EGFP is a basic (constitutively fluorescent) green fluorescent protein published in 1996, derived from Aequorea victoria. It is reported to be a rapidly-maturing weak dimer with moderate acid sensitivity.
   1382..1417    +  misc_feature   MCS (fragment): multiple cloning site
   1418..2311    +  CDS            CNOT9: CNOT9_HUMAN - Also known as RCD1, RQCD1. Experimental evidence at protein level: Swiss-Prot protein existence level 1. Component of the CCR4-NOT complex which is one of the major cellular mRNA deadenylases and is linked to various cellular processes including bulk mRNA degradation, miRNA-mediated repression, translational repression during translational initiation and general transcription regulation. Additional complex functions may be a consequence of its influence on mRNA expression. Involved in down- regulation of MYB- and JUN-dependent transcription. May play a role in cell differentiatio
   2337..2421    +  CDS            large T antigen (fragment): large T antigen from SV40 (simian virus 40)
   2444..2565    +  polyA_signal   SV40 poly(A) signal: SV40 polyadenylation signal
   2599..3027    -  rep_origin     f1 ori (sequence partly withheld): f1 bacteriophage origin of replication; arrow indicates direction of (+) strand synthesis
   3054..3158    +  promoter       AmpR promoter: bla
   3160..3517    +  promoter       SV40 promoter: SV40 enhancer and early promoter
   3552..4346    +  CDS            NeoR/KanR: aminoglycoside phosphotransferase from Tn5; aph(3')-II (or nptII); confers resistance to neomycin, kanamycin, and G418 (Geneticin®)
   4367..4519    +  CDS            ble (fragment): BLE_KLEPN - Experimental evidence at protein level: Swiss-Prot protein existence level 1. Binding protein with a strong affinity to the bleomycin family of antibiotics. Binds to CL990; an antimitotic-antibiotic compound. From Klebsiella pneumoniae.
   4578..4625    +  polyA_signal   HSV TK poly(A) signal: herpes simplex virus thymidine kinase polyadenylation signal (Cole and Stacy, 1985)
   4716..4732    -  polyA_signal   bGH poly(A) signal (fragment): bovine growth hormone polyadenylation signal
   4954..5542    +  rep_origin     ori: high-copy-number ColE1/pMB1/pBR322/pUC origin of replication
