[The description below was written by a language model from this plasmid's Addgene catalogue record and pLannotate feature annotations shown in this document.]
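Description:
pT7-EGFP-C1-HsNot9-shRNAres2_W is a 5.7 kb mammalian expression plasmid encoding human CNOT9 (also called NOT9, RQCD1, RCD1 or CAF40), a component of the CCR4-NOT deadenylase complex, as an N-terminal EGFP fusion. The catalogue lists the backbone as unknown, but the name and feature layout match an EGFP-C1-type vector with an added T7 promoter. The CMV immediate early enhancer and promoter drive transcription in mammalian cells. A bacteriophage T7 promoter lies just upstream of the EGFP coding sequence and could support transcription by T7 RNA polymerase. EGFP is followed by a short remnant of the multiple cloning site, then the CNOT9 open reading frame, and the unit ends with an SV40 polyadenylation signal. Short annotated fragments (HIV-1 LTR, SV40 large T antigen, ble, bGH poly(A)) look like partial sequence matches within backbone regions rather than functional elements.

The plasmid replicates in E. coli from a high-copy ColE1/pUC-type origin and also carries an f1 origin. One NeoR/KanR cassette serves both hosts: the bacterial bla promoter gives kanamycin resistance in bacteria, while the SV40 early promoter and HSV TK poly(A) signal allow G418 selection in mammalian cells.

The "shRNAres2" in the name suggests an shRNA-resistant coding sequence, which would let the tagged protein be expressed while endogenous CNOT9 is knocked down, as in complementation experiments. The "_W" suffix may relate to the tryptophan-binding pockets of CNOT9 examined in the associated study of miRNA-mediated silencing. The record does not specify the silent changes or any mutations, so both readings are inferences from the name.
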