Addgene plasmid #147905: pT7-EGFP-C1-HsNot9-shRNAres2_W
Purpose: Mammalian Expression of HsNot9-shRNAres2
Depositing lab: Elisa Izaurralde. Depositing organization: Max Planck Institute for Developmental Biology. Publication: A DDX6-CNOT1 complex and W-binding pockets in CNOT9 reveal direct links between miRNA target recognition and silencing. Chen Y, Boland A, Kuzuoglu-Ozturk D, Bawankar P, Loh B, Chang CT, Weichenrieder O, Izaurralde E. Mol Cell. 2014 Jun 5;54(5):737-50. doi: 10.1016/j.molcel.2014.03.034. Epub 2014 Apr 24. PubMed 24768540.
Backbone
  Vector backbone: Unknown
  Vector type: Mammalian Expression
Growth in bacteria
  Bacterial resistance: Kanamycin, 50 μg/mL
  Growth temperature: 37°C
  Growth strain: DH5alpha
  Copy number: High Copy
Gene/Insert
  Gene/Insert name: HsNot9-shRNAres2 (alt names: RCD1; CT129, RCD1+, CNOT9)
  Species: H. sapiens (human)
  Entrez Gene: CNOT9 (a.k.a. CAF40, CT129, RCD-1, RCD1, RQCD1)
  Cloning method: Unknown
Terms and licenses: Academic/Nonprofit Terms; Industry Terms: Not Available to Industry
Depositor comments: sequence based on NCBI:NM_005444.1 Plasmids from this collection were made available to the research community and donated after the lab closed. Please note that the sequence provided by the depositing laboratory may be theoretical/predicted or based on Sanger sequencing results. There may be discrepancies between sequencing results obtained by Addgene and the depositor sequence. If an Addgene verified sequence is not available, please contact before placing your order to request that our lab fully sequence the plasmid.
How to cite: pT7-EGFP-C1-HsNot9-shRNAres2_W was a gift from Elisa Izaurralde (Addgene plasmid # 147905 ; http://n2t.net/addgene:147905 ; RRID:Addgene_147905)
